>Addgene plasmid #105933 | pFLAG AXL | addgene full sequence | sequence record 204369 | Addgene NGS Result
CAGGCTGCGCAACTGTTGGGAAGGGCGATCGGTGCGGGCCTCTTCGCTATTACGCCAGCTGGCGAAAGGG
GGATGTGCTGCAAGGCGATTAAGTTGGGTAACGCCAGGGTTTTCCCAGTCACGACGTTGTAAAACGACGG
CCAGTGCCAAGCTGATCTATACATTGAATCAATATTGGCAATTAGCCATATTAGTCATTGGTTATATAGC
ATAAATCAATATTGGCTATTGGCCATTGCATACGTTGTATCTATATCATAATATGTACATTTATATTGGC
TCATGTCCAATATGACCGCCATGTTGACATTGATTATTGACTAGTTATTAATAGTAATCAATTACGGGGT
CATTAGTTCATAGCCCATATATGGAGTTCCGCGTTACATAACTTACGGTAAATGGCCCGCCTGGCTGACC
GCCCAACGACCCCCGCCCATTGACGTCAATAATGACGTATGTTCCCATAGTAACGCCAATAGGGACTTTC
CATTGACGTCAATGGGTGGAGTATTTACGGTAAACTGCCCACTTGGCAGTACATCAAGTGTATCATATGC
CAAGTCCGCCCCCTATTGACGTCAATGACGGTAAATGGCCCGCCTGGCATTATGCCCAGTACATGACCTT
ACGGGACTTTCCTACTTGGCAGTACATCTACGTATTAGTCATCGCTATTACCATGGTGATGCGGTTTTGG
CAGTACACCAATGGGCGTGGATAGCGGTTTGACTCACGGGGATTTCCAAGTCTCCACCCCATTGACGTCA
ATGGGAGTTTGTTTTGGCACCAAAATCAACGGGACTTTCCAAAATGTCGTAATAACCCCGCCCCGTTGAC
GCAAATGGGCGGTAGGCGTGTACGGTGGGAGGTCTATATAAGCAGAGCTCGTTTAGTGAACCGTCAGAAT
TCACTTCTGAGGAAAGTTTGGCACCCATGGCGTGGCGGTGCCCCAGGATGGGCAGGGTCCCGCTGGCCTG
GTGCTTGGCGCTGTGCGGCTGGGCGTGCATGGCCCCCAGGGGCACGCAGGCTGAAGAAAGTCCCTTCGTG
GGCAACCCAGGGAATATCACAGGTGCCCGGGGACTCACGGGCACCCTTCGGTGTCAGCTCCAGGTTCAGG
GAGAGCCCCCCGAGGTACATTGGCTTCGGGATGGACAGATCCTGGAGCTCGCGGACAGCACCCAGACCCA
GGTGCCCCTGGGTGAGGATGAACAGGATGACTGGATAGTGGTCAGCCAGCTCAGAATCACCTCCCTGCAG
CTTTCCGACACGGGACAGTACCAGTGTTTGGTGTTTCTGGGACATCAGACCTTCGTGTCCCAGCCTGGCT
ATGTTGGGCTGGAGGGCTTGCCTTACTTCCTGGAGGAGCCCGAAGACAGGACTGTGGCCGCCAACACCCC
CTTCAACCTGAGCTGCCAAGCTCAGGGACCCCCAGAGCCCGTGGACCTACTCTGGCTCCAGGATGCTGTC
CCCCTGGCCACGGCTCCAGGTCACGGCCCCCAGCGCAGCCTGCATGTTCCAGGGCTGAACAAGACATCCT
CTTTCTCCTGCGAAGCCCATAACGCCAAGGGGGTCACCACATCCCGCACAGCCACCATCACAGTGCTCCC
CCAGCAGCCCCGTAACCTCCACCTGGTCTCCCGCCAACCCACGGAGCTGGAGGTGGCTTGGACTCCAGGC
CTGAGCGGCATCTACCCCCTGACCCACTGCACCCTGCAGGCTGTGCTGTCAGACGATGGGATGGGCATCC
AGGCGGGAGAACCAGACCCCCCAGAGGAGCCCCTCACCTCGCAAGCATCCGTGCCCCCCCATCAGCTTCG
GCTAGGCAGCCTCCATCCTCACACCCCTTATCACATCCGCGTGGCATGCACCAGCAGCCAGGGCCCCTCA
TCCTGGACCCACTGGCTTCCTGTGGAGACGCCGGAGGGAGTGCCCCTGGGCCCCCCTGAGAACATTAGTG
CTACGCGGAATGGGAGCCAGGCCTTCGTGCATTGGCAAGAGCCCCGGGCGCCCCTGCAGGGTACCCTGTT
AGGGTACCGGCTGGCGTATCAAGGCCAGGACACCCCAGAGGTGCTAATGGACATAGGGCTAAGGCAAGAG
GTGACCCTGGAGCTGCAGGGGGACGGGTCTGTGTCCAATCTGACAGTGTGTGTGGCAGCCTACACTGCTG
CTGGGGATGGACCCTGGAGCCTCCCAGTACCCCTGGAGGCCTGGCGCCCAGGGCAAGCACAGCCAGTCCA
CCAGCTGGTGAAGGAACCTTCAACTCCTGCCTTCTCGTGGCCCTGGTGGTATGTACTGCTAGGAGCAGTC
GTGGCCGCTGCCTGTGTCCTCATCTTGGCTCTCTTCCTTGTCCACCGGCGAAAGAAGGAGACCCGTTATG
GAGAAGTGTTTGAACCAACAGTGGAAAGAGGTGAACTGGTAGTCAGGTACCGCGTGCGCAAGTCCTACAG
TCGTCGGACCACTGAAGCTACCTTGAACAGCTTGGGCATCAGTGAAGAGCTGAAGGAGAAGCTGCGGGAT
GTGATGGTGGACCGGCACAAGGTGGCCCTGGGGAAGACTCTGGGAGAGGGAGAGTTTGGAGCTGTGATGG
AAGGCCAGCTCAACCAGGACGACTCCATCCTCAAGGTGGCTGTGAAGACGATGAAGATTGCCATCTGCAC
GAGGTCAGAGCTGGAGGATTTCCTGAGTGAAGCGGTCTGCATGAAGGAATTTGACCATCCCAACGTCATG
AGGCTCATCGGTGTCTGTTTCCAGGGTTCTGAACGAGAGAGCTTCCCAGCACCTGTGGTCATCTTACCTT
TCATGAAACATGGAGACCTACACAGCTTCCTCCTCTATTCCCGGCTCGGGGACCAGCCAGTGTACCTGCC
CACTCAGATGCTAGTGAAGTTCATGGCAGACATCGCCAGTGGCATGGAGTATCTGAGTACCAAGAGATTC
ATACACCGGGACCTGGCGGCCAGGAACTGCATGCTGAATGAGAACATGTCCGTGTGTGTGGCGGACTTCG
GGCTCTCCAAGAAGATCTACAATGGGGACTACTACCGCCAGGGACGTATCGCCAAGATGCCAGTCAAGTG
GATTGCCATTGAGAGTCTAGCTGACCGTGTCTACACCAGCAAGAGCGATGTGTGGTCCTTCGGGGTGACA
ATGTGGGAGATTGCCACAAGAGGCCAAACCCCATATCCGGGCGTGGAGAACAGCGAGATTTATGACTATC
TGCGCCGGGGAAATCGCCTGAAGCAGCCTGCGGACTGTCTGGATGGACTGTATGCCTTGATGTCGCGGTG
CTGGGAGCTAAATCCCCAGGACCGGCCAAGTTTTACAGAGCTGCGGGAAGATTTGGAGAACACACTGAAG
GCCTTGCCTCCTGCCCAGGAGCCTGACGAAATCCTCTATGTCAACATGGATGAGGGTGGAGGTTATCCTG
AACCCCCTGGAGCTGCAGGAGGAGCTGACCCCCCAACCCAGCCAGACCCTAAGGATTCCTGTAGCTGCCT
CACTGCGGCTGAGGTCCATCCTGCTGGACGCTATGTCCTCTGCCCTTCCACAACCCCTAGCCCCGCTCAG
CCTGCTGATAGGGGCTCCCCAGCAGCCCCAGGGCAGGAGGATGGTGCCGGATCCGGTACCGATTACAAGG
ACGACGATGACAAGTAGTACTGGGTGGCATCCCTGTGACCCCTCCCCAGTGCCTCTCCTGGCCCTGGAAG
TTGCCACTCCAGTGCCCACCAGCCTTGTCCTAATAAAATTAAGTTGCATCATTTTGTCTGACTAGGTGTC
CTTCTATAATATTATGGGGTGGAGGGGGGTGGTATGGAGCAAGGGGCAAGTTGGGAAGACAACCTGTAGG
GCCTGCGGGGTCTATTGGGAACCAAGCTGGAGTGCAGTGGCACAATCTTGGCTCACTGCAATCTCCGCCT
CCTGGGTTCAAGCGATTCTCCTGCCTCAGCCTCCCGAGTTGTTGGGATTCCAGGCATGCATGACCAGGCT
CAGCTAATTTTTGTTTTTTTGGTAGAGACGGGGTTTCACCATATTGGCCAGGCTGGTCTCCAACTCCTAA
TCTCAGGTGATCTACCCACCTTGGCCTCCCAAATTGCTGGGATTACAGGCGTGAACCACTGCTCCCTTCC
CTGTCCTTCTGATTTTAAAATAACTATACCAGCAGGAGGACGTCCAGACACAGCATAGGCTACCTGGCCA
TGCCCAACCGGTGGGACATTTGAGTTGCTTGCTTGGCACTGTCCTCTCATGCGTTGGGTCCACTCAGTAG
ATGCCTGTTGAATTGGGTACGCGGCCAGCTTGGCTGTGGAATGTGTGTCAGTTAGGGTGTGGAAAGTCCC
CAGGCTCCCCAGCAGGCAGAAGTATGCAAAGCATGCATCTCAATTAGTCAGCAACCAGGTGTGGAAAGTC
CCCAGGCTCCCCAGCAGGCAGAAGTATGCAAAGCATGCATCTCAATTAGTCAGCAACCATAGTCCCGCCC
CTAACTCCGCCCATCCCGCCCCTAACTCCGCCCAGTTCCGCCCATTCTCCGCCCCATGGCTGACTAATTT
TTTTTATTTATGCAGAGGCCGAGGCCGCCTCGGCCTCTGAGCTATTCCAGAAGTAGTGAGGAGGCTTTTT
TGGAGGCCTAGGCTTTTGCAAAAAGCTCCTCGAGGAACTGAAAAACCAGAAAGTTAATTCCCTATAGTGA
GTCGTATTAAATTCGTAATCATGTCATAGCTGTTTCCTGTGTGAAATTGTTATCCGCTCACAATTCCACA
CAACATACGAGCCGGAAGCATAAAGTGTAAAGCCTGGGGTGCCTAATGAGTGAGCTAACTCACATTAATT
GCGTTGCGCTCACTGCCCGCTTTCCAGTCGGGAAACCTGTCGTGCCAGCTGCATTAATGAATCGGCCAAC
GCGCGGGGAGAGGCGGTTTGCGTATTGGGCGCTCTTCCGCTTCCTCGCTCACTGACTCGCTGCGCTCGGT
CGTTCGGCTGCGGCGAGCGGTATCAGCTCACTCAAAGGCGGTAATACGGTTATCCACAGAATCAGGGGAT
AACGCAGGAAAGAACATGTGAGCAAAAGGCCAGCAAAAGGCCAGGAACCGTAAAAAGGCCGCGTTGCTGG
CGTTTTTCCATAGGCTCCGCCCCCCTGACGAGCATCACAAAAATCGACGCTCAAGTCAGAGGTGGCGAAA
CCCGACAGGACTATAAAGATACCAGGCGTTTCCCCCTGGAAGCTCCCTCGTGCGCTCTCCTGTTCCGACC
CTGCCGCTTACCGGATACCTGTCCGCCTTTCTCCCTTCGGGAAGCGTGGCGCTTTCTCATAGCTCACGCT
GTAGGTATCTCAGTTCGGTGTAGGTCGTTCGCTCCAAGCTGGGCTGTGTGCACGAACCCCCCGTTCAGCC
CGACCGCTGCGCCTTATCCGGTAACTATCGTCTTGAGTCCAACCCGGTAAGACACGACTTATCGCCACTG
GCAGCAGCCACTGGTAACAGGATTAGCAGAGCGAGGTATGTAGGCGGTGCTACAGAGTTCTTGAAGTGGT
GGCCTAACTACGGCTACACTAGAAGAACAGTATTTGGTATCTGCGCTCTGCTGAAGCCAGTTACCTTCGG
AAAAAGAGTTGGTAGCTCTTGATCCGGCAAACAAACCACCGCTGGTAGCGGTGGTTTTTTTGTTTGCAAG
CAGCAGATTACGCGCAGAAAAAAAGGATCTCAAGAAGATCCTTTGATCTTTTCTACGGGGTCTGACGCTC
AGTGGAACGAAAACTCACGTTAAGGGATTTTGGTCATGAGATTATCAAAAAGGATCTTCACCTAGATCCT
TTTAAATTAAAAATGAAGTTTTAAATCAATCTAAAGTATATATGAGTAAACTTGGTCTGACAGTTACCAA
TGCTTAATCAGTGAGGCACCTATCTCAGCGATCTGTCTATTTCGTTCATCCATAGTTGCCTGACTCCCCG
TCGTGTAGATAACTACGATACGGGAGGGCTTACCATCTGGCCCCAGTGCTGCAATGATACCGCGAGACCC
ACGCTCACCGGCTCCAGATTTATCAGCAATAAACCAGCCAGCCGGAAGGGCCGAGCGCAGAAGTGGTCCT
GCAACTTTATCCGCCTCCATCCAGTCTATTAATTGTTGCCGGGAAGCTAGAGTAAGTAGTTCGCCAGTTA
ATAGTTTGCGCAACGTTGTTGCCATTGCTACAGGCATCGTGGTGTCACGCTCGTCGTTTGGTATGGCTTC
ATTCAGCTCCGGTTCCCAACGATCAAGGCGAGTTACATGATCCCCCATGTTGTGCAAAAAAGCGGTTAGC
TCCTTCGGTCCTCCGATCGTTGTCAGAAGTAAGTTGGCCGCAGTGTTATCACTCATGGTTATGGCAGCAC
TGCATAATTCTCTTACTGTCATGCCATCCGTAAGATGCTTTTCTGTGACTGGTGAGTACTCAACCAAGTC
ATTCTGAGAATAGTGTATGCGGCGACCGAGTTGCTCTTGCCCGGCGTCAATACGGGATAATACCGCGCCA
CATAGCAGAACTTTAAAAGTGCTCATCATTGGAAAACGTTCTTCGGGGCGAAAACTCTCAAGGATCTTAC
CGCTGTTGAGATCCAGTTCGATGTAACCCACTCGTGCACCCAACTGATCTTCAGCATCTTTTACTTTCAC
CAGCGTTTCTGGGTGAGCAAAAACAGGAAGGCAAAATGCCGCAAAAAAGGGAATAAGGGCGACACGGAAA
TGTTGAATACTCATACTCTTCCTTTTTCAATATTATTGAAGCATTTATCAGGGTTATTGTCTCATGAGCG
GATACATATTTGAATGTATTTAGAAAAATAAACAAATAGGGGTTCCGCGCACATTTCCCCGAAAAGTGCC
ACCTG
[124 nt withheld, positions 6866-6989]
C
[91 nt withheld, positions 6991-7081]
A
[49 nt withheld, positions 7083-7131]
CCTTTGACGTTGGAGTCCACGTTCTTT
[37 nt withheld, positions 7159-7195]
ACCCTATCTCGGTCTATTCTTTTGATTTATAAGGGATTTTGCCGATTTCGGCCTATTGGTTAAAAAATGA
GCTGATTTAACAAAAATTTAACGCGAATTTTAACAAAATATTAACGCTTACAATTTCCATTCGCCATT
Features (pLannotate 1.2.2; 16 found; start..end, strand, type, name):
    306..685     +  enhancer       CMV enhancer: human cytomegalovirus immediate early enhancer
    687..886     +  promoter       CMV promoter: human cytomegalovirus (CMV) immediate early promoter
    937..3618    +  CDS            AXL: UFO_HUMAN - Also known as UFO. Experimental evidence at protein level: Swiss-Prot protein existence level 1. (Microbial infection) Acts as a receptor for Ebolavirus, possibly through GAS6 binding to phosphatidyl-serine at the surface of virion envelope. From Homo sapiens (Human).
   3631..3654    +  CDS            FLAG: FLAG® epitope tag, followed by an enterokinase cleavage site
   3662..4284    +  polyA_signal   hGH poly(A) signal: human growth hormone polyadenylation signal
   4313..4642    +  promoter       SV40 promoter: SV40 enhancer and early promoter
   4681..4699    -  promoter       T7 promoter: promoter for bacteriophage T7 RNA polymerase
   4737..4753    -  protein_bind   lac operator: The lac repressor binds to the lac operator to inhibit transcription in E. coli. This inhibition can be relieved by adding lactose or isopropyl-β-D-thiogalactopyranoside (IPTG). lac repressor encoded by lacI
   4761..4791    -  promoter       lac promoter: promoter for the E. coli lac operon
   4806..4827    -  protein_bind   CAP binding site: CAP binding activates transcription in the presence of cAMP. E. coli catabolite activator protein
   4840..4932    -  CDS            lacI (fragment): lac repressor; lacI; The lac repressor binds to the lac operator to inhibit transcription in E. coli. This inhibition can be relieved by adding lactose or isopropyl-β-D-thiogalactopyranoside (IPTG).
   5115..5703    -  rep_origin     ori: high-copy-number ColE1/pMB1/pBR322/pUC origin of replication
   5874..6734    -  CDS            AmpR: β-lactamase; bla; confers resistance to ampicillin, carbenicillin, and related antibiotics
   6735..6839    -  promoter       AmpR promoter: bla
   6866..7294    +  rep_origin     f1 ori (sequence partly withheld): f1 bacteriophage origin of replication; arrow indicates direction of (+) strand synthesis
   7325..146     -  CDS            lacZα (fragment) (across the origin): LacZα fragment of β-galactosidase; lacZ fragment
