[The description below was written by a language model from this plasmid's Addgene catalogue record and pLannotate feature annotations shown in this document.]
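Description:
pFLAG AXL is a mammalian expression plasmid of about 7.3 kb, built on the pFLAG-CMV-5a backbone, that drives production of the human receptor tyrosine kinase AXL (also known as UFO, ARK, JTK11 or Tyro7) carrying a C-terminal FLAG epitope. The AXL open reading frame, recorded as cloned between EcoRI and BamHI sites, sits directly downstream of the human cytomegalovirus immediate-early enhancer and promoter. It is followed a few codons later by the backbone-encoded FLAG tag, so the epitope is fused to the cytoplasmic end of the receptor and leaves the N-terminal signal sequence and extracellular domain unmodified. Transcripts are terminated and processed through the human growth hormone polyadenylation signal.

Downstream of the expression cassette the feature table shows an SV40 enhancer/early promoter region. No mammalian selection marker is annotated behind it, which suggests the plasmid is suited mainly to transient transfection rather than drug selection of stable lines. The remaining annotated elements are bacterial backbone parts: a high-copy ColE1/pUC-type origin for propagation in E. coli, a β-lactamase gene with its own promoter conferring ampicillin resistance, an f1 origin allowing single-stranded DNA production, and remnants of lac regulatory sequences, lacI and lacZα fragments and a T7 promoter that have no role in the mammalian cassette.

The stated purpose is mammalian expression of FLAG-tagged AXL, allowing detection or immunoprecipitation of the receptor with anti-FLAG reagents. The associated publication concerns degradation of AXL induced by the HSP90 inhibitor 17-AAG, so the plasmid fits studies of AXL stability, trafficking and signalling.
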