Addgene plasmid #105933: pFLAG AXL
Purpose: Mammalian expression of Flag-tagged AXL
Depositing lab: Rosa Marina Melillo. Depositing organization: University of Naples Federico II. Publication: Molecular mechanism of 17-allylamino-17-demethoxygeldanamycin (17-AAG)-induced AXL receptor tyrosine kinase degradation. Krishnamoorthy GP, Guida T, Alfano L, Avilla E, Santoro M, Carlomagno F, Melillo RM. J Biol Chem. 2013 Jun 14;288(24):17481-94. doi: 10.1074/jbc.M112.439422. Epub 2013 Apr 29. PubMed 23629654.
Backbone
  Vector backbone: pFLAG-CMV-5a
  Vector type: Mammalian Expression
Growth in bacteria
  Bacterial resistance: Ampicillin, 100 μg/mL
  Growth temperature: 37°C
  Growth strain: DH5alpha
  Copy number: Unknown
Gene/Insert
  Gene/Insert name: AXL
  Species: H. sapiens (human)
  GenBank ID: AAH32229.1
  Entrez Gene: AXL (a.k.a. ARK, AXL3, JTK11, Tyro7, UFO)
  Promoter: CMV
  Tag / fusion protein: Flag (C terminal on backbone)
  Cloning method: Restriction Enzyme; 5′ cloning site EcoRI (unknown if destroyed); 3′ cloning site BamHI (unknown if destroyed)
  Sequencing primers: 5′ CMV-F
Terms and licenses: Academic/Nonprofit Terms; Industry Terms: Not Available to Industry
How to cite: pFLAG AXL was a gift from Rosa Marina Melillo (Addgene plasmid # 105933 ; http://n2t.net/addgene:105933 ; RRID:Addgene_105933)
